Addgene plasmid #129527: pSL1315
Purpose: pDEF-SpCas9, Best (-458) Vector for CRISPRi of PyALBA4, PbEF1a promoter, 1st Generation
Depositing lab: Scott Lindner. Depositing organization: Pennsylvania State University. Publication: Ribozyme-mediated, multiplex CRISPR gene editing and CRISPR interference (CRISPRi) in rodent-infectious Plasmodium yoelii. Walker MP, Lindner SE. J Biol Chem. 2019 Jun 14;294(24):9555-9566. doi: 10.1074/jbc.RA118.007121. Epub 2019 May 1. PubMed 31043479.
Backbone
  Vector backbone: pDEF
  Vector type: Plasmodium, rodent-infectious species
  Selectable markers: Pyrimethamine
Growth in bacteria
  Bacterial resistance: Ampicillin, 100 μg/mL
  Growth temperature: 37°C
  Growth strain: DH5alpha
  Copy number: High Copy
Gene/Insert
  Gene/Insert name: dSpCas9
  gRNA/shRNA sequence: CGTATTTATTATACTATAAC
  Species: S. pyogenes
  Insert size (bp): 4269
  Tag / fusion protein: NLS, 1xHA
Resource information
  A portion of this plasmid was derived from a plasmid made by: Gene origin for dSpCas9 is from Addgene #48240
Terms and licenses: Academic/Nonprofit Terms; Industry Terms: Not Available to Industry
How to cite: pSL1315 was a gift from Scott Lindner (Addgene plasmid # 129527 ; http://n2t.net/addgene:129527 ; RRID:Addgene_129527)
