[The description below was written by a language model from this plasmid's Addgene catalogue record and pLannotate feature annotations shown in this document.]
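Description:
pSL1315 is a pDEF-backbone plasmid for CRISPR interference in rodent-infectious Plasmodium, built to knock down expression of the Plasmodium yoelii gene PyALBA4. In E. coli it is a high-copy plasmid carrying a ColE1/pUC-type origin and a β-lactamase gene for ampicillin selection, along with residual lac promoter/operator and pBR322-derived fragments from the cloning backbone. For selection in the parasite, the feature table shows a human DHFR coding sequence, consistent with the catalogued pyrimethamine marker.

The main payload is nuclease-dead Streptococcus pyogenes Cas9 (dSpCas9), listed as a roughly 4.3 kb insert fused to a nuclear localization signal and a single HA epitope. The automated annotation labels it simply as Cas9 and detects a partial HA match just upstream, in line with an N-terminal tag. A short GFP-family (pHluorin-like) fragment is also annotated downstream of the Cas9 reading frame, but the record does not explain its role. Upstream of dSpCas9 lies a guide cassette comprising a hammerhead ribozyme fragment followed by the tracrRNA-derived guide scaffold. A self-cleaving ribozyme of this kind allows a defined guide RNA to be released from a longer transcript, an approach that avoids reliance on a dedicated small-RNA promoter. The catalogue names the PbEF1a promoter as the driver, although the feature table does not annotate it and the record does not specify which cassette or cassettes it controls.

The guide is described as the "best (-458)" position, presumably relative to PyALBA4, and the plasmid is designated a first-generation design. Binding of dSpCas9 there is intended to repress transcription without cutting the DNA.
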