Features (pLannotate 1.2.2; 15 found; start..end, strand, type, name):
    612..635     +  misc_RNA       sTRSV HHRz (fragment): hammerhead ribozyme from the tobacco ringspot virus satellite RNA (Khvorova et al., 2003)
    687..754     +  misc_RNA       tracrRNA (fragment): trans-activating CRISPR RNA for the Streptococcus pyogenes CRISPR/Cas9 system
   1873..1900    +  CDS            3xHA (fragment): three tandem HA epitope tags
   1933..6033    +  CDS            Cas9: Cas9 (Csn1) endonuclease from the Streptococcus pyogenes Type II CRISPR/Cas system generates RNA-guided double strand breaks in DNA
   6076..6172    +  CDS            ecliptic pHluorin (fragment): pH-sensitive mutant of green fluorescent protein (Miesenböck et al., 1998) responds to a drop in pH with a gradual loss (eclipsing) of excitation at 475 nm, accompanied by a reduction of excitation at 395 nm
   6632..6731    -  misc_feature   bom (fragment): basis of mobility region from pBR322
   6833..6868    -  CDS            rop (fragment): Rop protein, which maintains plasmids at low copy number; rop
   6963..7067    +  promoter       AmpR promoter: bla
   7068..7928    +  CDS            AmpR: β-lactamase; bla; confers resistance to ampicillin, carbenicillin, and related antibiotics
   8099..8687    +  rep_origin     ori: high-copy-number ColE1/pMB1/pBR322/pUC origin of replication
   8870..8962    +  CDS            lacI (fragment): lac repressor; lacI; The lac repressor binds to the lac operator to inhibit transcription in E. coli. This inhibition can be relieved by adding lactose or isopropyl-β-D-thiogalactopyranoside (IPTG).
   8975..8996    +  protein_bind   CAP binding site: CAP binding activates transcription in the presence of cAMP. E. coli catabolite activator protein
   9011..9041    +  promoter       lac promoter: promoter for the E. coli lac operon
   9045..9067    +  protein_bind   lac operator (fragment): The lac repressor binds to the lac operator to inhibit transcription in E. coli. This inhibition can be relieved by adding lactose or isopropyl-β-D-thiogalactopyranoside (IPTG). lac repressor encoded by lacI
   9713..10273   +  CDS            DHFR (sequence partly withheld): DYR_HUMAN - Experimental evidence at protein level: Swiss-Prot protein existence level 1. Key enzyme in folate metabolism. Contributes to the de novo mitochondrial thymidylate biosynthesis pathway. Catalyzes an essential reaction for de novo glycine and purine synthesis, and for DNA precursor synthesis. Binds its own mRNA and that of DHFR2. From Homo sapiens (Human).
>Addgene plasmid #129527 | pSL1315 | addgene full sequence | sequence record 256130 | Addgene NGS Result
GGTACCCCGCGGTGGCGGCCGCAGCTTAATTCTTTTCGAGCTCTTTATGCTTAAGTTTACAATTTAATAT
TCATACTTTAAGTATTTTTTGTAGTATCCTAGATATTGTGCTTTAAATGCTCACCCCTCAAAGCACCAGT
AATATTTTCATCCACTGAAATACCATTAAATTTTCAAAAAAATACTATGCATATAATGTTATACATATAA
ACATAAAACGCCATGTAAATCAAAAAATATATAAAAATATGTATAAAAATAAATATGCACTAAATATAAG
CTAATTATGCATAAAAATTAAAGTGCCCTTTATTAACTAGCTAGTCGTAATTATTTATATTTCTATGTTA
TAAAAAAATCCTCATATAATAATATAATTAATATATGTAATGTTTTTTTTATTTTATAATTTTAATATAA
AATAATATGTAAATTAATTCAAAAAATAAATATAATTGTTGTGAAACAAAAAACGTAATTTTTTCATTTG
CCTTCAAAATTTAAATTTATTTTAATATTTCCTAAAATATATATACTTTGTGTATAAATATATAAAAATA
TATATTTGCTTATAAATAAATAAAAATTTTATAAAAATGGCTAGCAATACGCTGATGAGTCCGTGAGGAC
GAAACGAGTAAGCTCGTCCGTATTTATTATACTATAACGTTTCAGAGCTATGCTGGAAACAGCATAGCAA
GTTGAAATAAGGCTAGTCCGTTATCAACTTGAAAAAGTGGCACCGAGTCGGTGCTTTTGGCCGGCATGGT
CCCAGCCTCCTCGCTGGCGCCGGCTGGGCAACATGCTTCGGCATGGCGAATGGGACACCGGTGTTTTTCT
TACTTATATATTTATACCAATTGATTGTATTTATAACTGTAAAAATGTGTATGTTGTGTGCATATTTTTT
TTTGTGCATGCACATGCATGTAAATAGCTAAAATTATGAACATTTTATTTTTTGTTCAGAAAAAAAAAAC
TTTACACACATAAAATGGCTAGTATGAATAGCCATATTTTATATAAATTAAATCCTATGAATTTATGACC
ATATTAAAAATTTAGATATTTATGGAACATAATATGTTTGAAACAATAAGACAAAATTATTATTATTATT
ATTATTTTTACTGTTATAATTATGTTGTCTCTTCAATGATTCATAAATAGTTGGACTTGATTTTTAAAAT
GTTTATAATATGATTAGCATAGTTAAATAAAAAAAGTTGAAAAATTAAAAAAAAACATATAAACACAAAT
GATGTTTTTTCCTTCAATTTCTCGAGAGCTTAATTCTTTTCGAGCTCTTTATGCTTAAGTTTACAATTTA
ATATTCATACTTTAAGTATTTTTTGTAGTATCCTAGATATTGTGCTTTAAATGCTCACCCCTCAAAGCAC
CAGTAATATTTTCATCCACTGAAATACCATTAAATTTTCAAAAAAATACTATGCATATAATGTTATACAT
ATAAACATAAAACGCCATGTAAATCAAAAAATATATAAAAATATGTATAAAAATAAATATGCACTAAATA
TAAGCTAATTATGCATAAAAATTAAAGTGCCCTTTATTAACTAGCTAGTCGTAATTATTTATATTTCTAT
GTTATAAAAAAATCCTCATATAATAATATAATTAATATATGTAATGTTTTTTTTATTTTATAATTTTAAT
ATAAAATAATATGTAAATTAATTCAAAAAATAAATATAATTGTTGTGAAACAAAAAACGTAATTTTTTCA
TTTGCCTTCAAAATTTAAATTTATTTTAATATTTCCTAAAATATATATACTTTGTGTATAAATATATAAA
AATATATATTTGCTTATAAATAAATAAAAATTTTATAAAAATGACTAGTATGTACCCATACGATGTTCCA
GATTACGCTTCGCCGAAGAAAAAGCGCAAGGTCGAAGCGTCCGACAAGAAGTACAGCATCGGCCTGGCCA
TCGGCACCAACTCTGTGGGCTGGGCCGTGATCACCGACGAGTACAAGGTGCCCAGCAAGAAATTCAAGGT
GCTGGGCAACACCGACCGGCACAGCATCAAGAAGAACCTGATCGGAGCCCTGCTGTTCGACAGCGGCGAA
ACAGCCGAGGCCACCCGGCTGAAGAGAACCGCCAGAAGAAGATACACCAGACGGAAGAACCGGATCTGCT
ATCTGCAAGAGATCTTCAGCAACGAGATGGCCAAGGTGGACGACAGCTTCTTCCACAGACTGGAAGAGTC
CTTCCTGGTGGAAGAGGATAAGAAGCACGAGCGGCACCCCATCTTCGGCAACATCGTGGACGAGGTGGCC
TACCACGAGAAGTACCCCACCATCTACCACCTGAGAAAGAAACTGGTGGACAGCACCGACAAGGCCGACC
TGCGGCTGATCTATCTGGCCCTGGCCCACATGATCAAGTTCCGGGGCCACTTCCTGATCGAGGGCGACCT
GAACCCCGACAACAGCGACGTGGACAAGCTGTTCATCCAGCTGGTGCAGACCTACAACCAGCTGTTCGAG
GAAAACCCCATCAACGCCAGCGGCGTGGACGCCAAGGCCATCCTGTCTGCCAGACTGAGCAAGAGCAGAC
GGCTGGAAAATCTGATCGCCCAGCTGCCCGGCGAGAAGAAGAATGGCCTGTTCGGCAACCTGATTGCCCT
GAGCCTGGGCCTGACCCCCAACTTCAAGAGCAACTTCGACCTGGCCGAGGATGCCAAACTGCAGCTGAGC
AAGGACACCTACGACGACGACCTGGACAACCTGCTGGCCCAGATCGGCGACCAGTACGCCGACCTGTTTC
TGGCCGCCAAGAACCTGTCCGACGCCATCCTGCTGAGCGACATCCTGAGAGTGAACACCGAGATCACCAA
GGCCCCCCTGAGCGCCTCTATGATCAAGAGATACGACGAGCACCACCAGGACCTGACCCTGCTGAAAGCT
CTCGTGCGGCAGCAGCTGCCTGAGAAGTACAAAGAGATTTTCTTCGACCAGAGCAAGAACGGCTACGCCG
GCTACATTGACGGCGGAGCCAGCCAGGAAGAGTTCTACAAGTTCATCAAGCCCATCCTGGAAAAGATGGA
CGGCACCGAGGAACTGCTCGTGAAGCTGAACAGAGAGGACCTGCTGCGGAAGCAGCGGACCTTCGACAAC
GGCAGCATCCCCCACCAGATCCACCTGGGAGAGCTGCACGCCATTCTGCGGCGGCAGGAAGATTTTTACC
CATTCCTGAAGGACAACCGGGAAAAGATCGAGAAGATCCTGACCTTCCGCATCCCCTACTACGTGGGCCC
TCTGGCCAGGGGAAACAGCAGATTCGCCTGGATGACCAGAAAGAGCGAGGAAACCATCACCCCCTGGAAC
TTCGAGGAAGTGGTGGACAAGGGCGCTTCCGCCCAGAGCTTCATCGAGCGGATGACCAACTTCGATAAGA
ACCTGCCCAACGAGAAGGTGCTGCCCAAGCACAGCCTGCTGTACGAGTACTTCACCGTGTATAACGAGCT
GACCAAAGTGAAATACGTGACCGAGGGAATGAGAAAGCCCGCCTTCCTGAGCGGCGAGCAGAAAAAGGCC
ATCGTGGACCTGCTGTTCAAGACCAACCGGAAAGTGACCGTGAAGCAGCTGAAAGAGGACTACTTCAAGA
AAATCGAGTGCTTCGACTCCGTGGAAATCTCCGGCGTGGAAGATCGGTTCAACGCCTCCCTGGGCACATA
CCACGATCTGCTGAAAATTATCAAGGACAAGGACTTCCTGGACAATGAGGAAAACGAGGACATTCTGGAA
GATATCGTGCTGACCCTGACACTGTTTGAGGACAGAGAGATGATCGAGGAACGGCTGAAAACCTATGCCC
ACCTGTTCGACGACAAAGTGATGAAGCAGCTGAAGCGGCGGAGATACACCGGCTGGGGCAGGCTGAGCCG
GAAGCTGATCAACGGCATCCGGGACAAGCAGTCCGGCAAGACAATCCTGGATTTCCTGAAGTCCGACGGC
TTCGCCAACAGAAACTTCATGCAGCTGATCCACGACGACAGCCTGACCTTTAAAGAGGACATCCAGAAAG
CCCAGGTGTCCGGCCAGGGCGATAGCCTGCACGAGCACATTGCCAATCTGGCCGGCAGCCCCGCCATTAA
GAAGGGCATCCTGCAGACAGTGAAGGTGGTGGACGAGCTCGTGAAAGTGATGGGCCGGCACAAGCCCGAG
AACATCGTGATCGAAATGGCCAGAGAGAACCAGACCACCCAGAAGGGACAGAAGAACAGCCGCGAGAGAA
TGAAGCGGATCGAAGAGGGCATCAAAGAGCTGGGCAGCCAGATCCTGAAAGAACACCCCGTGGAAAACAC
CCAGCTGCAGAACGAGAAGCTGTACCTGTACTACCTGCAGAATGGGCGGGATATGTACGTGGACCAGGAA
CTGGACATCAACCGGCTGTCCGACTACGATGTGGACGCCATCGTGCCTCAGAGCTTTCTGAAGGACGACT
CCATCGACAACAAGGTGCTGACCAGAAGCGACAAGAACCGGGGCAAGAGCGACAACGTGCCCTCCGAAGA
GGTCGTGAAGAAGATGAAGAACTACTGGCGGCAGCTGCTGAACGCCAAGCTGATTACCCAGAGAAAGTTC
GACAATCTGACCAAGGCCGAGAGAGGCGGCCTGAGCGAACTGGATAAGGCCGGCTTCATCAAGAGACAGC
TGGTGGAAACCCGGCAGATCACAAAGCACGTGGCACAGATCCTGGACTCCCGGATGAACACTAAGTACGA
CGAGAATGACAAGCTGATCCGGGAAGTGAAAGTGATCACCCTGAAGTCCAAGCTGGTGTCCGATTTCCGG
AAGGATTTCCAGTTTTACAAAGTGCGCGAGATCAACAACTACCACCACGCCCACGACGCCTACCTGAACG
CCGTCGTGGGAACCGCCCTGATCAAAAAGTACCCTAAGCTGGAAAGCGAGTTCGTGTACGGCGACTACAA
GGTGTACGACGTGCGGAAGATGATCGCCAAGAGCGAGCAGGAAATCGGCAAGGCTACCGCCAAGTACTTC
TTCTACAGCAACATCATGAACTTTTTCAAGACCGAGATTACCCTGGCCAACGGCGAGATCCGGAAGCGGC
CTCTGATCGAGACAAACGGCGAAACCGGGGAGATCGTGTGGGATAAGGGCCGGGATTTTGCCACCGTGCG
GAAAGTGCTGAGCATGCCCCAAGTGAATATCGTGAAAAAGACCGAGGTGCAGACAGGCGGCTTCAGCAAA
GAGTCTATCCTGCCCAAGAGGAACAGCGATAAGCTGATCGCCAGAAAGAAGGACTGGGACCCTAAGAAGT
ACGGCGGCTTCGACAGCCCCACCGTGGCCTATTCTGTGCTGGTGGTGGCCAAAGTGGAAAAGGGCAAGTC
CAAGAAACTGAAGAGTGTGAAAGAGCTGCTGGGGATCACCATCATGGAAAGAAGCAGCTTCGAGAAGAAT
CCCATCGACTTTCTGGAAGCCAAGGGCTACAAAGAAGTGAAAAAGGACCTGATCATCAAGCTGCCTAAGT
ACTCCCTGTTCGAGCTGGAAAACGGCCGGAAGAGAATGCTGGCCTCTGCCGGCGAACTGCAGAAGGGAAA
CGAACTGGCCCTGCCCTCCAAATATGTGAACTTCCTGTACCTGGCCAGCCACTATGAGAAGCTGAAGGGC
TCCCCCGAGGATAATGAGCAGAAACAGCTGTTTGTGGAACAGCACAAGCACTACCTGGACGAGATCATCG
AGCAGATCAGCGAGTTCTCCAAGAGAGTGATCCTGGCCGACGCTAATCTGGACAAAGTGCTGTCCGCCTA
CAACAAGCACCGGGATAAGCCCATCAGAGAGCAGGCCGAGAATATCATCCACCTGTTTACCCTGACCAAT
CTGGGAGCCCCTGCCGCCTTCAAGTACTTTGACACCACCATCGACCGGAAGAGGTACACCAGCACCAAAG
AGGTGCTGGACGCCACCCTGATCCACCAGAGCATCACCGGCCTGTACGAGACACGGATCGACCTGTCTCA
GCTGGGAGGCGACAGCCCCAAGAAGAAGAGAAAGGTGGAGGCCAGCGGGTAGGAATTCGAAAGATCCCAA
CGAAAAGAGAGACCACATGGTCCTTCTTGAGTTTGTAACAGCTGCTGGGATTACACATGGCATGGATGAA
CTATACAAATAAGGATCCGTTTTTCTTACTTATATATTTATACCAATTGATTGTATTTATAACTGTAAAA
ATGTGTATGTTGTGTGCATATTTTTTTTTGTGCATGCACATGCATGTAAATAGCTAAAATTATGAACATT
TTATTTTTTGTTCAGAAAAAAAAAACTTTACACACATAAAATGGCTAGTATGAATAGCCATATTTTATAT
AAATTAAATCCTATGAATTTATGACCATATTAAAAATTTAGATATTTATGGAACATAATATGTTTGAAAC
AATAAGACAAAATTATTATTATTATTATTATTTTTACTGTTATAATTATGTTGTCTCTTCAATGATTCAT
AAATAGTTGGACTTGATTTTTAAAATGTTTATAATATGATTAGCATAGTTAAATAAAAAAAGTTGAAAAA
TTAAAAAAAAACATATAAACACAAATGATGTTTTTTCCTTCAATTTCGGCGCCTGATGCGGTATTTTCTC
CTTACGCATCTGTGCGGTATTTCACACCGCATATGGTGCACTCTCAGTACAATCTGCTCTGATGCCGCAT
AGTTAAGCCAGCCCCGACACCCGCCAACACCCGCTGACGCGCCCTGACGGGCTTGTCTGCTCCCGGCATC
CGCTTACAGACAAGCTGTGACCGTCTCCGGGAGCTGCATGTGTCAGAGGTTTTCACCGTCATCACCGAAA
CGCGCGAGACGAAAGGGCCTCGTGATACGCCTATTTTTATAGGTTAATGTCATGATAATAATGGTTTCTT
AGACGTCAGGTGGCACTTTTCGGGGAAATGTGCGCGGAACCCCTATTTGTTTATTTTTCTAAATACATTC
AAATATGTATCCGCTCATGAGACAATAACCCTGATAAATGCTTCAATAATATTGAAAAAGGAAGAGTATG
AGTATTCAACATTTCCGTGTCGCCCTTATTCCCTTTTTTGCGGCATTTTGCCTTCCTGTTTTTGCTCACC
CAGAAACGCTGGTGAAAGTAAAAGATGCTGAAGATCAGTTGGGTGCACGAGTGGGTTACATCGAACTGGA
TCTCAACAGCGGTAAGATCCTTGAGAGTTTTCGCCCCGAAGAACGTTTTCCAATGATGAGCACTTTTAAA
GTTCTGCTATGTGGCGCGGTATTATCCCGTATTGACGCCGGGCAAGAGCAACTCGGTCGCCGCATACACT
ATTCTCAGAATGACTTGGTTGAGTACTCACCAGTCACAGAAAAGCATCTTACGGATGGCATGACAGTAAG
AGAATTATGCAGTGCTGCCATAACCATGAGTGATAACACTGCGGCCAACTTACTTCTGACAACGATCGGA
GGACCGAAGGAGCTAACCGCTTTTTTGCACAACATGGGGGATCATGTAACTCGCCTTGATCGTTGGGAAC
CGGAGCTGAATGAAGCCATACCAAACGACGAGCGTGACACCACGATGCCTGTAGCAATGGCAACAACGTT
GCGCAAACTATTAACTGGCGAACTACTTACTCTAGCTTCCCGGCAACAATTAATAGACTGGATGGAGGCG
GATAAAGTTGCAGGACCACTTCTGCGCTCGGCCCTTCCGGCTGGCTGGTTTATTGCTGATAAATCTGGAG
CCGGTGAGCGTGGGTCTCGCGGTATCATTGCAGCACTGGGGCCAGATGGTAAGCCCTCCCGTATCGTAGT
TATCTACACGACGGGGAGTCAGGCAACTATGGATGAACGAAATAGACAGATCGCTGAGATAGGTGCCTCA
CTGATTAAGCATTGGTAACTGTCAGACCAAGTTTACTCATATATACTTTAGATTGATTTAAAACTTCATT
TTTAATTTAAAAGGATCTAGGTGAAGATCCTTTTTGATAATCTCATGACCAAAATCCCTTAACGTGAGTT
TTCGTTCCACTGAGCGTCAGACCCCGTAGAAAAGATCAAAGGATCTTCTTGAGATCCTTTTTTTCTGCGC
GTAATCTGCTGCTTGCAAACAAAAAAACCACCGCTACCAGCGGTGGTTTGTTTGCCGGATCAAGAGCTAC
CAACTCTTTTTCCGAAGGTAACTGGCTTCAGCAGAGCGCAGATACCAAATACTGTTCTTCTAGTGTAGCC
GTAGTTAGGCCACCACTTCAAGAACTCTGTAGCACCGCCTACATACCTCGCTCTGCTAATCCTGTTACCA
GTGGCTGCTGCCAGTGGCGATAAGTCGTGTCTTACCGGGTTGGACTCAAGACGATAGTTACCGGATAAGG
CGCAGCGGTCGGGCTGAACGGGGGGTTCGTGCACACAGCCCAGCTTGGAGCGAACGACCTACACCGAACT
GAGATACCTACAGCGTGAGCTATGAGAAAGCGCCACGCTTCCCGAAGGGAGAAAGGCGGACAGGTATCCG
GTAAGCGGCAGGGTCGGAACAGGAGAGCGCACGAGGGAGCTTCCAGGGGGAAACGCCTGGTATCTTTATA
GTCCTGTCGGGTTTCGCCACCTCTGACTTGAGCGTCGATTTTTGTGATGCTCGTCAGGGGGGCGGAGCCT
ATGGAAAAACGCCAGCAACGCGGCCTTTTTACGGTTCCTGGCCTTTTGCTGGCCTTTTGCTCACATGTTC
TTTCCTGCGTTATCCCCTGATTCTGTGGATAACCGTATTACCGCCTTTGAGTGAGCTGATACCGCTCGCC
GCAGCCGAACGACCGAGCGCAGCGAGTCAGTGAGCGAGGAAGCGGAAGAGCGCCCAATACGCAAACCGCC
TCTCCCCGCGCGTTGGCCGATTCATTAATGCAGCTGGCACGACAGGTTTCCCGACTGGAAAGCGGGCAGT
GAGCGCAACGCAATTAATGTGAGTTAGCTCACTCATTAGGCACCCCAGGCTTTACACTTTATGCTTCCGG
CTCGTATGTTGTGTGGAATTGTGAGCGGATAACAATTTCACACAGGAAACAGCTATGACCATGATTACGC
CAAGCTTGATAATTCCTGCAGCCCAGCTTAATTCTTTTCGAGCTCTTTATGCTTAAGTTTACAATTTAAT
ATTCATACTTTAAGTATTTTTTGTAGTATCCTAGATATTGTGCTTTAAATGCTCACCCCTCAAAGCACCA
GTAATATTTTCATCCACTGAAATACCATTAAATTTTCAAAAAAATACTATGCATATAATGTTATACATAT
AAACATAAAACGCCATGTAAATCAAAAAATATATAAAAATATGTATAAAAATAAATATGCACTAAATATA
AGCTAATTATGCATAAAAATTAAAGTGCCCTTTATTAACTAGCTAGTCGTAATTATTTATATTTCTATGT
TATAAAAAAATCCTCATATAATAATATAATTAATATATGTAATGTTTTTTTTATTTTATAATTTTAATAT
AAAATAATATGTAAATTAATTCAAAAAATAAATATAATTGTTGTGAAACAAAAAACGTAATTTTTTCATT
TGCCTTCAAAATTTAAATTTATTTTAATATTTCCTAAAATATATATACTTTGTGTATAAATATATAAAAA
TATATATTTGCTTATAAATAAATAAAAAATTTTATAAAACATAGGGGGATCCATG
[558 nt withheld, positions 9716-10273]
TAAGGATCCCGTTTTTCTTACTTATATATTTATACCAATTGATTGTATTTATAACTGTAAAAATGTGTAT
GTTGTGTGCATATTTTTTTTTGTGCATGCACATGCATGTAAATAGCTAAAATTATGAACATTTTATTTTT
TGTTCAGAAAAAAAAAACTTTACACACATAAAATGGCTAGTATGAATAGCCATATTTTATATAAATTAAA
TCCTATGAATTTATGACCATATTAAAAATTTAGATATTTATGGAACATAATATGTTTGAAACAATAAGAC
AAAATTATTATTATTATTATTATTTTTACTGTTATAATTATGTTGTCTCTTCAATGATTCATAAATAGTT
GGACTTGATTTTTAAAATGTTTATAATATGATTAGCATAGTTAAATAAAAAAAGTTGAAAAATTAAAAAA
AAACATATAAACACAAATGATGTTTTTTCCTTCAATTTCGATG
